Addgene plasmid #121206: pUC57-Kan_BR29_00052161
Purpose: Level 0 Golden-Gate compatible vector
Depositing lab: Sophien Kamoun. Depositing organization: Sainsbury Laboratory, Norwich. Publication: A Clone Resource of Magnaporthe oryzae Effectors That Share Sequence and Structural Similarities Across Host-Specific Lineages. Petit-Houdenot Y, Langner T, Harant A, Win J, Kamoun S. Mol Plant Microbe Interact. 2020 Aug;33(8):1032-1035. doi: 10.1094/MPMI-03-20-0052-A. Epub 2020 Jun 22. PubMed 32460610.
Backbone
  Vector backbone: pUC57-Kan
  Backbone size w/o insert (bp): 2626
  Vector type: Golden Gate
  Selectable markers: lacZ
Growth in bacteria
  Bacterial resistance: Kanamycin, 50 μg/mL
  Growth temperature: 37°C
  Growth strain: DH5alpha
  Copy number: High Copy
Gene/Insert
  Gene/Insert name: BR29_00052161
  Mutation: Magnaporthe grisea
  Cloning method: Restriction Enzyme; 5′ cloning site EcoRV (unknown if destroyed); 3′ cloning site EcoRV (unknown if destroyed)
  Sequencing primers: 5′ M13Fw; 3′ M13Rv
Terms and licenses: Academic/Nonprofit Terms; Industry Terms: Not Available to Industry
How to cite: pUC57-Kan_BR29_00052161 was a gift from Sophien Kamoun (Addgene plasmid # 121206 ; http://n2t.net/addgene:121206 ; RRID:Addgene_121206)
