[The description below was written by a language model from this plasmid's Addgene catalogue record and pLannotate feature annotations shown in this document.]
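Description:
pUC57-Kan_BR29_00052161 is a small, high-copy E. coli cloning plasmid that serves as a Level 0 module for Golden Gate assembly. It is built on the pUC57-Kan backbone, replicates from a ColE1/pUC-type origin, and is selected with kanamycin through an aminoglycoside phosphotransferase gene (KanR), which the annotation places downstream of the bla (AmpR) promoter. The feature table also picks up short remnants typical of pUC/pBR322-derived backbones: fragments of bom, rop and lacI, plus the lac promoter, operator and CAP binding site driving a lacZα fragment. lacZ is listed as the selectable marker, consistent with blue/white screening of the cloning site.

The insert is BR29_00052161, cloned at the EcoRV site of the backbone and flanked by the standard M13 forward and reverse sequencing primer sites. The record notes Magnaporthe grisea (entered in the mutation field), and the associated publication describes a clone resource of Magnaporthe oryzae effectors that share sequence and structural similarity across host-specific lineages, so the insert is presumably a candidate effector sequence from that collection. The automated annotation does not label the insert itself. It most likely lies in the unannotated gap between the lacZα fragment and the lac operator, and comparing the full sequence (2,989 nt) with the stated backbone size implies an insert of a few hundred base pairs.

No eukaryotic promoter, tag or terminator is annotated, and the record does not specify the Type IIS enzyme or overhangs used. As a Level 0 part, the plasmid stores the sequence for later assembly with promoters, tags and terminators into higher-level expression constructs.
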