Features (pLannotate 1.2.2; 10 found; start..end, strand, type, name):
    137..236     +  misc_feature   bom (fragment): basis of mobility region from pBR322
    242..399     -  CDS            lacZα (fragment): LacZα fragment of β-galactosidase; lacZ fragment
    837..853     -  protein_bind   lac operator: The lac repressor binds to the lac operator to inhibit transcription in E. coli. This inhibition can be relieved by adding lactose or isopropyl-β-D-thiogalactopyranoside (IPTG). lac repressor encoded by lacI
    861..891     -  promoter       lac promoter: promoter for the E. coli lac operon
    906..927     -  protein_bind   CAP binding site: CAP binding activates transcription in the presence of cAMP. E. coli catabolite activator protein
    940..1032    -  CDS            lacI (fragment): lac repressor; lacI; The lac repressor binds to the lac operator to inhibit transcription in E. coli. This inhibition can be relieved by adding lactose or isopropyl-β-D-thiogalactopyranoside (IPTG).
   1215..1803    -  rep_origin     ori: high-copy-number ColE1/pMB1/pBR322/pUC origin of replication
   1974..2789    -  CDS            KanR: aminoglycoside phosphotransferase; aph(3')-Ia; confers resistance to kanamycin in bacteria or G418 (Geneticin®) in eukaryotes
   2790..2894    -  promoter       AmpR promoter: bla
   2989..35      +  CDS            rop (fragment) (across the origin): Rop protein, which maintains plasmids at low copy number; rop
>Addgene plasmid #121206 | pUC57-Kan_BR29_00052161 | depositor full sequence | sequence record 231219 | pUC57-Kan_BR29_00052161 sequence 2989 bps
TCGCGCGTTTCGGTGATGACGGTGAAAACCTCTGACACATGCAGCTCCCGGAGACGGTCACAGCTTGTCT
GTAAGCGGATGCCGGGAGCAGACAAGCCCGTCAGGGCGCGTCAGCGGGTGTTGGCGGGTGTCGGGGCTGG
CTTAACTATGCGGCATCAGAGCAGATTGTACTGAGAGTGCACCATATGCGGTGTGAAATACCGCACAGAT
GCGTAAGGAGAAAATACCGCATCAGGCGCCATTCGCCATTCAGGCTGCGCAACTGTTGGGAAGGGCGATC
GGTGCGGGCCTCTTCGCTATTACGCCAGCTGGCGAAAGGGGGATGTGCTGCAAGGCGATTAAGTTGGGTA
ACGCCAGGGTTTTCCCAGTCACGACGTTGTAAAACGACGGCCAGTGAATTGACGCGTATTGGGATGGAAC
TTGGTCTCTAATGGCTGATGTTGAACCACCAGGTGCTTCTGTTAAACCAACTGAAGCTGCTAGAAGAAGA
GTTTTTAAAATTGATGGTGAAGAATTTACTCCATTGGAAACTGATTGTTTGATTAGAATTTTTAAAAATA
AAAAAACTGTTCATGCTTTGTTTGTTCCACCAGGTACTGAATTGGATTGGAGATTGGATCATAATCATTA
TGCTGTTGGTATTAAACATAATTGTGATATTATTATTGGTTGGAAACCATCTTCTTGGAGAATTGAAGGT
GATAAAGTTTCTTCTTTGGCTGATGGTTTTTCTGTTGTTACTACTAAATCTACTGATTGAGCTTAGAGAC
CAAGTTCCATCCCAATGGCGCGCCGAGCTTGGCTCGAGCATGGTCATAGCTGTTTCCTGTGTGAAATTGT
TATCCGCTCACAATTCCACACAACATACGAGCCGGAAGCATAAAGTGTAAAGCCTGGGGTGCCTAATGAG
TGAGCTAACTCACATTAATTGCGTTGCGCTCACTGCCCGCTTTCCAGTCGGGAAACCTGTCGTGCCAGCT
GCATTAATGAATCGGCCAACGCGCGGGGAGAGGCGGTTTGCGTATTGGGCGCTCTTCCGCTTCCTCGCTC
ACTGACTCGCTGCGCTCGGTCGTTCGGCTGCGGCGAGCGGTATCAGCTCACTCAAAGGCGGTAATACGGT
TATCCACAGAATCAGGGGATAACGCAGGAAAGAACATGTGAGCAAAAGGCCAGCAAAAGGCCAGGAACCG
TAAAAAGGCCGCGTTGCTGGCGTTTTTCCATAGGCTCCGCCCCCCTGACGAGCATCACAAAAATCGACGC
TCAAGTCAGAGGTGGCGAAACCCGACAGGACTATAAAGATACCAGGCGTTTCCCCCTGGAAGCTCCCTCG
TGCGCTCTCCTGTTCCGACCCTGCCGCTTACCGGATACCTGTCCGCCTTTCTCCCTTCGGGAAGCGTGGC
GCTTTCTCATAGCTCACGCTGTAGGTATCTCAGTTCGGTGTAGGTCGTTCGCTCCAAGCTGGGCTGTGTG
CACGAACCCCCCGTTCAGCCCGACCGCTGCGCCTTATCCGGTAACTATCGTCTTGAGTCCAACCCGGTAA
GACACGACTTATCGCCACTGGCAGCAGCCACTGGTAACAGGATTAGCAGAGCGAGGTATGTAGGCGGTGC
TACAGAGTTCTTGAAGTGGTGGCCTAACTACGGCTACACTAGAAGAACAGTATTTGGTATCTGCGCTCTG
CTGAAGCCAGTTACCTTCGGAAAAAGAGTTGGTAGCTCTTGATCCGGCAAACAAACCACCGCTGGTAGCG
GTGGTTTTTTTGTTTGCAAGCAGCAGATTACGCGCAGAAAAAAAGGATCTCAAGAAGATCCTTTGATCTT
TTCTACGGGGTCTGACGCTCAGTGGAACGAAAACTCACGTTAAGGGATTTTGGTCATGAGATTATCAAAA
AGGATCTTCACCTAGATCCTTTTAAATTAAAAATGAAGTTTTAAATCAATCTAAAGTATATATGAGTAAA
CTTGGTCTGACAGTTAGAAAAACTCATCGAGCATCAAATGAAACTGCAATTTATTCATATCAGGATTATC
AATACCATATTTTTGAAAAAGCCGTTTCTGTAATGAAGGAGAAAACTCACCGAGGCAGTTCCATAGGATG
GCAAGATCCTGGTATCGGTCTGCGATTCCGACTCGTCCAACATCAATACAACCTATTAATTTCCCCTCGT
CAAAAATAAGGTTATCAAGTGAGAAATCACCATGAGTGACGACTGAATCCGGTGAGAATGGCAAAAGTTT
ATGCATTTCTTTCCAGACTTGTTCAACAGGCCAGCCATTACGCTCGTCATCAAAATCACTCGCATCAACC
AAACCGTTATTCATTCGTGATTGCGCCTGAGCGAGACGAAATACGCGATCGCTGTTAAAAGGACAATTAC
AAACAGGAATCGAATGCAACCGGCGCAGGAACACTGCCAGCGCATCAACAATATTTTCACCTGAATCAGG
ATATTCTTCTAATACCTGGAATGCTGTTTTCCCAGGGATCGCAGTGGTGAGTAACCATGCATCATCAGGA
GTACGGATAAAATGCTTGATGGTCGGAAGAGGCATAAATTCCGTCAGCCAGTTTAGTCTGACCATCTCAT
CTGTAACATCATTGGCAACGCTACCTTTGCCATGTTTCAGAAACAACTCTGGCGCATCGGGCTTCCCATA
CAATCGATAGATTGTCGCACCTGATTGCCCGACATTATCGCGAGCCCATTTATACCCATATAAATCAGCA
TCCATGTTGGAATTTAATCGCGGCCTAGAGCAAGACGTTTCCCGTTGAATATGGCTCATACTCTTCCTTT
TTCAATATTATTGAAGCATTTATCAGGGTTATTGTCTCATGAGCGGATACATATTTGAATGTATTTAGAA
AAATAAACAAATAGGGGTTCCGCGCACATTTCCCCGAAAAGTGCCACCTGACGTCTAAGAAACCATTATT
ATCATGACATTAACCTATAAAAATAGGCGTATCACGAGGCCCTTTCGTC
