>Addgene plasmid #121206 | pUC57-Kan_BR29_00052161 | depositor partial sequence | sequence record 230664 | BR29_00052161
TTGGTCTCTAATGGCTGATGTTGAACCACCAGGTGCTTCTGTTAAACCAACTGAAGCTGCTAGAAGAAGA
GTTTTTAAAATTGATGGTGAAGAATTTACTCCATTGGAAACTGATTGTTTGATTAGAATTTTTAAAAATA
AAAAAACTGTTCATGCTTTGTTTGTTCCACCAGGTACTGAATTGGATTGGAGATTGGATCATAATCATTA
TGCTGTTGGTATTAAACATAATTGTGATATTATTATTGGTTGGAAACCATCTTCTTGGAGAATTGAAGGT
GATAAAGTTTCTTCTTTGGCTGATGGTTTTTCTGTTGTTACTACTAAATCTACTGATTGAGCTTAGAGAC
CAA
