>Addgene plasmid #121206 | pUC57-Kan_BR29_00052161 | depositor partial sequence | sequence record 230665 | empty_vector
TCGCGCGTTTCGGTGATGACGGTGAAAACCTCTGACACATGCAGCTCCCGGAGACGGTCACAGCTTGTCT
GTAAGCGGATGCCGGGAGCAGACAAGCCCGTCAGGGCGCGTCAGCGGGTGTTGGCGGGTGTCGGGGCTGG
CTTAACTATGCGGCATCAGAGCAGATTGTACTGAGAGTGCACCATATGCGGTGTGAAATACCGCACAGAT
GCGTAAGGAGAAAATACCGCATCAGGCGCCATTCGCCATTCAGGCTGCGCAACTGTTGGGAAGGGCGATC
GGTGCGGGCCTCTTCGCTATTACGCCAGCTGGCGAAAGGGGGATGTGCTGCAAGGCGATTAAGTTGGGTA
ACGCCAGGGTTTTCCCAGTCACGACGTTGTAAAACGACGGCCAGTGAATTGACGCGTATTGGGATATCCC
AATGGCGCGCCGAGCTTGGCTCGAGCATGGTCATAGCTGTTTCCTGTGTGAAATTGTTATCCGCTCACAA
TTCCACACAACATACGAGCCGGAAGCATAAAGTGTAAAGCCTGGGGTGCCTAATGAGTGAGCTAACTCAC
ATTAATTGCGTTGCGCTCACTGCCCGCTTTCCAGTCGGGAAACCTGTCGTGCCAGCTGCATTAATGAATC
GGCCAACGCGCGGGGAGAGGCGGTTTGCGTATTGGGCGCTCTTCCGCTTCCTCGCTCACTGACTCGCTGC
GCTCGGTCGTTCGGCTGCGGCGAGCGGTATCAGCTCACTCAAAGGCGGTAATACGGTTATCCACAGAATC
AGGGGATAACGCAGGAAAGAACATGTGAGCAAAAGGCCAGCAAAAGGCCAGGAACCGTAAAAAGGCCGCG
TTGCTGGCGTTTTTCCATAGGCTCCGCCCCCCTGACGAGCATCACAAAAATCGACGCTCAAGTCAGAGGT
GGCGAAACCCGACAGGACTATAAAGATACCAGGCGTTTCCCCCTGGAAGCTCCCTCGTGCGCTCTCCTGT
TCCGACCCTGCCGCTTACCGGATACCTGTCCGCCTTTCTCCCTTCGGGAAGCGTGGCGCTTTCTCATAGC
TCACGCTGTAGGTATCTCAGTTCGGTGTAGGTCGTTCGCTCCAAGCTGGGCTGTGTGCACGAACCCCCCG
TTCAGCCCGACCGCTGCGCCTTATCCGGTAACTATCGTCTTGAGTCCAACCCGGTAAGACACGACTTATC
GCCACTGGCAGCAGCCACTGGTAACAGGATTAGCAGAGCGAGGTATGTAGGCGGTGCTACAGAGTTCTTG
AAGTGGTGGCCTAACTACGGCTACACTAGAAGAACAGTATTTGGTATCTGCGCTCTGCTGAAGCCAGTTA
CCTTCGGAAAAAGAGTTGGTAGCTCTTGATCCGGCAAACAAACCACCGCTGGTAGCGGTGGTTTTTTTGT
TTGCAAGCAGCAGATTACGCGCAGAAAAAAAGGATCTCAAGAAGATCCTTTGATCTTTTCTACGGGGTCT
GACGCTCAGTGGAACGAAAACTCACGTTAAGGGATTTTGGTCATGAGATTATCAAAAAGGATCTTCACCT
AGATCCTTTTAAATTAAAAATGAAGTTTTAAATCAATCTAAAGTATATATGAGTAAACTTGGTCTGACAG
TTAGAAAAACTCATCGAGCATCAAATGAAACTGCAATTTATTCATATCAGGATTATCAATACCATATTTT
TGAAAAAGCCGTTTCTGTAATGAAGGAGAAAACTCACCGAGGCAGTTCCATAGGATGGCAAGATCCTGGT
ATCGGTCTGCGATTCCGACTCGTCCAACATCAATACAACCTATTAATTTCCCCTCGTCAAAAATAAGGTT
ATCAAGTGAGAAATCACCATGAGTGACGACTGAATCCGGTGAGAATGGCAAAAGTTTATGCATTTCTTTC
CAGACTTGTTCAACAGGCCAGCCATTACGCTCGTCATCAAAATCACTCGCATCAACCAAACCGTTATTCA
TTCGTGATTGCGCCTGAGCGAGACGAAATACGCGATCGCTGTTAAAAGGACAATTACAAACAGGAATCGA
ATGCAACCGGCGCAGGAACACTGCCAGCGCATCAACAATATTTTCACCTGAATCAGGATATTCTTCTAAT
ACCTGGAATGCTGTTTTCCCAGGGATCGCAGTGGTGAGTAACCATGCATCATCAGGAGTACGGATAAAAT
GCTTGATGGTCGGAAGAGGCATAAATTCCGTCAGCCAGTTTAGTCTGACCATCTCATCTGTAACATCATT
GGCAACGCTACCTTTGCCATGTTTCAGAAACAACTCTGGCGCATCGGGCTTCCCATACAATCGATAGATT
GTCGCACCTGATTGCCCGACATTATCGCGAGCCCATTTATACCCATATAAATCAGCATCCATGTTGGAAT
TTAATCGCGGCCTAGAGCAAGACGTTTCCCGTTGAATATGGCTCATACTCTTCCTTTTTCAATATTATTG
AAGCATTTATCAGGGTTATTGTCTCATGAGCGGATACATATTTGAATGTATTTAGAAAAATAAACAAATA
GGGGTTCCGCGCACATTTCCCCGAAAAGTGCCACCTGACGTCTAAGAAACCATTATTATCATGACATTAA
CCTATAAAAATAGGCGTATCACGAGGCCCTTTCGTC
