>Addgene plasmid #121206 | pUC57-Kan_BR29_00052161 | addgene partial sequence | sequence record 237661 | M13-F20 5'-TGTAAAACGACGGCCAGT-3'
TTGGTCTCTAATGGCTGATGTTGAACCACCAGGTGCTTCTGTTAAACCAACTGAAGCTGCTAGAAGAAGA
GTTTTTAAAATTGATGGTGAAGAATTTACTCCATTGGAAACTGATTGTTTGATTAGAATTTTTAAAAATA
AAAAAACTGTTCATGCTTTGTTTGTTCCACCAGGTACTGAATTGGATTGGAGATTGGATCATAATCATTA
TGCTGTTGGTATTAAACATAATTGTGATATTATTATTGGTTGGAAACCATCTTCTTGGAGAATTGAAGGT
GATAAAGTTTCTTCTTTGGCTGATGGTTTTTCTGTTGTTACTACTAAATCTACTGATTGAGCTTAGAGAC
CAAGTTCCATCCCAATGGCGCGCCGAGCTTGGCTCGAGCATGGTCATAGCTGTTTCCTGTGTGAAATTGT
TATCCGCTCACAATTCCACACAACATACGAGCCGGAAGCATAAAGTGTAAAGCCTGGGGTGCCTAATGAG
TGAGCTAACTCACATTAATTGCGTTGCGCTCACTGCCCGCTTTCCAGTCGGGAAACCTGTCGTGCCAGCT
GCATTAATGAATCGGCCAACGCGCGGGGAGAGGCGGTTTGCGTATTGGGCGCTCTTCCGCTTCCTCGCTC
ACTGACTCGCTGCGCTCGGTCGTTCGGCTGCGGCGAGCGGTATCAGCTCACTCAAAGGCGGTAATACGGT
TATCCACAGAATCA
